Addgene plasmid #29760: pcDNA5FRT/Flag-OGT1
Depositing lab: Joan Conaway. Depositing organization: Stowers Institute for Medical Research. Publication: Subunit composition and substrate specificity of a MOF-containing histone acetyltransferase distinct from the male-specific lethal (MSL) complex. Cai Y, Jin J, Swanson SK, Cole MD, Choi SH, Florens L, Washburn MP, Conaway JW, Conaway RC. J Biol Chem. 2010 Feb 12. 285(7):4268-72. 10.1074/jbc.C109.087981 PubMed 20018852.
Backbone
  Vector backbone: pcDNA5FRT
  Backbone manufacturer: Invitrogen
  Backbone size w/o insert (bp): 5100
  Vector type: Mammalian Expression
Growth in bacteria
  Bacterial resistance: Ampicillin, 100 μg/mL
  Growth temperature: 37°C
  Growth strain: DH5alpha
  Copy number: High Copy
Gene/Insert
  Gene/Insert name: OGT1
  Species: H. sapiens (human)
  Insert size (bp): 3141
  Mutation: N764D and K1010E
  GenBank ID: NP_858059.1 NM_181672
  Entrez Gene: OGT (a.k.a. HINCUT-1, HRNT1, MRX106, O-GLCNAC, OGT1, XLID106)
  Tag / fusion protein: Flag (N terminal on insert)
  Cloning method: Restriction Enzyme
  Sequencing primers: 5′ T7
Terms and licenses: Academic/Nonprofit Terms; Industry Terms: Not Available to Industry
Depositor comments: The OGT1 insert contains the following mutations N764D and K1010E. These were present in the plasmid as it was described in the publication.
How to cite: pcDNA5FRT/Flag-OGT1 was a gift from Joan Conaway (Addgene plasmid # 29760 ; http://n2t.net/addgene:29760 ; RRID:Addgene_29760)
