[The description below was written by a language model from this plasmid's Addgene catalogue record and pLannotate feature annotations shown in this document.]
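Description:
pcDNA5FRT/Flag-OGT1 is a mammalian expression plasmid built on the Invitrogen pcDNA5/FRT backbone, about 8.2 kb in total according to the sequenced record. It is propagated in E. coli as a high-copy plasmid through a ColE1/pUC-type origin and selected with ampicillin via the β-lactamase gene. Fragments of an f1 origin and lac regulatory sequences are also annotated as backbone remnants.

The payload is the human O-GlcNAc transferase OGT (OGT1), roughly 3.1 kb, carrying an N-terminal Flag epitope. The annotation software labelled the tag as a fragment of 3xFLAG, consistent with a single Flag unit, and matched the coding sequence to the rat orthologue, although the catalogue entry gives the species as human. Expression is driven by the CMV immediate-early enhancer and promoter and terminated by the bovine growth hormone polyadenylation signal. A T7 promoter sits just upstream of the insert and serves as a sequencing primer site. The depositor notes that the insert carries two amino-acid substitutions, N764D and K1010E, which were present in the plasmid as used in the associated publication.

Downstream of the expression cassette lies an FRT site directly followed by a hygromycin resistance coding sequence and an SV40 polyadenylation signal. No complete promoter is annotated in front of it. This arrangement is characteristic of FLP-mediated integration: when FLP recombinase inserts the plasmid at a genomic FRT site in a suitable host line, the hygromycin gene acquires a promoter. That allows selection of stable, isogenic cell lines expressing the tagged protein from a single locus. The associated study concerns the subunit composition of a MOF-containing histone acetyltransferase complex, which suggests use of Flag-OGT1 for affinity purification and analysis of associated proteins.
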