Features (pLannotate 1.2.2; 21 found; start..end, strand, type, name):
     38..90      -  misc_feature   bom (fragment): basis of mobility region from pBR322
    245..624     +  enhancer       CMV enhancer: human cytomegalovirus immediate early enhancer
    625..828     +  promoter       CMV promoter: human cytomegalovirus (CMV) immediate early promoter
    824..857     +  LTR            5' LTR (truncated) (fragment): truncated 5' long terminal repeat (LTR) from HIV-1
    873..891     +  promoter       T7 promoter: promoter for bacteriophage T7 RNA polymerase
    917..940     +  CDS            3xFLAG (fragment): three tandem FLAG® epitope tags
    947..4054    +  CDS            Ogt: OGT1_RAT - Experimental evidence at protein level: Swiss-Prot protein existence level 1. Catalyzes the transfer of a single N-acetylglucosamine from UDP-GlcNAc to a serine or threonine residue in cytoplasmic and nuclear proteins resulting in their modification with a beta-linked N- acetylglucosamine (O-GlcNAc) (PubMed:24995978, PubMed:10542233). Has 3 distinct KM values for UDP-GlcNAc; GlcNAc concentration modulates its affinity for different substrates (PubMed:10542233). Glycosylates a large and diverse number of proteins including histone H2B, AKT1, EZH2, PFKL, KMT2E/MLL5, MAPT/TAU and HCFC1
   4161..4385    +  polyA_signal   bGH poly(A) signal: bovine growth hormone polyadenylation signal
   4389..4410    +  promoter       SV40 promoter (fragment): SV40 enhancer and early promoter
   4431..4664    +  rep_origin     f1 ori (fragment) (sequence partly withheld): f1 bacteriophage origin of replication; arrow indicates direction of (+) strand synthesis
   4669..4716    +  protein_bind   FRT: FLP-mediated recombination occurs in the 8-bp core sequence TCTAGAAA (Turan and Bode, 2011). FLP recombinase from the Saccharomyces cerevisiae 2μ plasmid
   4724..5746    +  CDS            HygR: aminoglycoside phosphotransferase from E. coli; aph(4)-Ia; confers resistance to hygromycin
   5756..5881    +  CDS            ble (fragment): BLE_KLEPN - Experimental evidence at protein level: Swiss-Prot protein existence level 1. Binding protein with a strong affinity to the bleomycin family of antibiotics. Binds to CL990; an antimitotic-antibiotic compound. From Klebsiella pneumoniae.
   5876..5997    +  polyA_signal   SV40 poly(A) signal: SV40 polyadenylation signal
   6070..6086    -  protein_bind   lac operator: The lac repressor binds to the lac operator to inhibit transcription in E. coli. This inhibition can be relieved by adding lactose or isopropyl-β-D-thiogalactopyranoside (IPTG). lac repressor encoded by lacI
   6094..6124    -  promoter       lac promoter: promoter for the E. coli lac operon
   6139..6160    -  protein_bind   CAP binding site: CAP binding activates transcription in the presence of cAMP. E. coli catabolite activator protein
   6173..6265    -  CDS            lacI (fragment): lac repressor; lacI; The lac repressor binds to the lac operator to inhibit transcription in E. coli. This inhibition can be relieved by adding lactose or isopropyl-β-D-thiogalactopyranoside (IPTG).
   6448..7036    -  rep_origin     ori: high-copy-number ColE1/pMB1/pBR322/pUC origin of replication
   7207..8067    -  CDS            AmpR: β-lactamase; bla; confers resistance to ampicillin, carbenicillin, and related antibiotics
   8068..8172    -  promoter       AmpR promoter: bla
>Addgene plasmid #29760 | pcDNA5FRT/Flag-OGT1 | addgene full sequence | sequence record 287408 | Addgene NGS Result
ACCTGACGTCGACGGATCGGGAGATCTCCCGATCCCCTATGGTGCACTCTCAGTACAATCTGCTCTGATG
CCGCATAGTTAAGCCAGTATCTGCTCCCTGCTTGTGTGTTGGAGGTCGCTGAGTAGTGCGCGAGCAAAAT
TTAAGCTACAACAAGGCAAGGCTTGACCGACAATTGCATGAAGAATCTGCTTAGGGTTAGGCGTTTTGCG
CTGCTTCGCGATGTACGGGCCAGATATACGCGTTGACATTGATTATTGACTAGTTATTAATAGTAATCAA
TTACGGGGTCATTAGTTCATAGCCCATATATGGAGTTCCGCGTTACATAACTTACGGTAAATGGCCCGCC
TGGCTGACCGCCCAACGACCCCCGCCCATTGACGTCAATAATGACGTATGTTCCCATAGTAACGCCAATA
GGGACTTTCCATTGACGTCAATGGGTGGAGTATTTACGGTAAACTGCCCACTTGGCAGTACATCAAGTGT
ATCATATGCCAAGTACGCCCCCTATTGACGTCAATGACGGTAAATGGCCCGCCTGGCATTATGCCCAGTA
CATGACCTTATGGGACTTTCCTACTTGGCAGTACATCTACGTATTAGTCATCGCTATTACCATGGTGATG
CGGTTTTGGCAGTACATCAATGGGCGTGGATAGCGGTTTGACTCACGGGGATTTCCAAGTCTCCACCCCA
TTGACGTCAATGGGAGTTTGTTTTGGCACCAAAATCAACGGGACTTTCCAAAATGTCGTAACAACTCCGC
CCCATTGACGCAAATGGGCGGTAGGCGTGTACGGTGGGAGGTCTATATAAGCAGAGCTCTCTGGCTAACT
AGAGAACCCACTGCTTACTGGCTTATCGAAATTAATACGACTCACTATAGGGAGACCCAAGCTGGCTAGC
ATGCCAGACTACAAGGACGATGATGACAAGCTCGACATGGCGTCTTCCGTGGGCAACGTGGCCGACAGCA
CAGGGTTAGCTGAGTTGGCACATCGAGAATATCAGGCAGGAGATTTTGAGGCAGCTGAGAGACACTGCAT
GCAGCTCTGGAGACAAGAGCCAGACAATACTGGTGTGCTTTTATTACTTTCATCTATACACTTCCAGTGT
CGAAGGCTGGACAGATCTGCTCACTTTAGCACTCTGGCAATTAAACAGAACCCCCTTCTGGCAGAAGCTT
ATTCGAATTTGGGGAATGTGTACAAGGAAAGAGGGCAGTTGCAGGAGGCAATTGAGCATTATCGACATGC
ATTGCGTCTCAAACCTGATTTCATCGATGGTTATATTAACCTGGCAGCCGCCTTGGTAGCAGCGGGTGAC
ATGGAAGGGGCAGTACAAGCTTACGTCTCTGCTCTTCAGTACAATCCTGATTTGTACTGTGTTCGCAGTG
ACCTGGGGAACCTGCTCAAAGCCCTGGGTCGCTTGGAAGAAGCCAAGGCATGTTATTTGAAAGCAATTGA
GACGCAACCGAACTTTGCAGTAGCTTGGAGTAATCTTGGCTGTGTTTTCAATGCACAAGGGGAAATTTGG
CTTGCAATTCATCACTTTGAAAAGGCTGTCACCCTTGACCCAAACTTTCTGGATGCTTATATCAATTTAG
GAAATGTCTTGAAAGAGGCACGCATTTTTGACAGAGCTGTGGCAGCTTATCTTCGTGCCCTAAGTTTGAG
TCCAAATCACGCAGTGGTGCACGGCAACCTGGCTTGTGTATACTATGAGCAAGGCCTGATAGATCTGGCA
ATAGACACCTACAGGCGGGCTATCGAACTACAACCACATTTCCCTGATGCTTACTGCAACCTAGCCAATG
CTCTCAAAGAGAAGGGCAGTGTTGCTGAAGCAGAAGATTGTTATAATACAGCTCTCCGTCTGTGTCCCAC
CCATGCAGACTCTCTGAATAACCTAGCCAATATCAAACGAGAACAGGGAAACATTGAAGAGGCAGTTCGC
TTGTATCGTAAAGCATTAGAAGTCTTCCCAGAGTTTGCTGCTGCCCATTCAAATTTAGCAAGTGTACTGC
AGCAGCAGGGAAAACTGCAGGAAGCTCTGATGCATTATAAGGAGGCTATTCGAATCAGTCCTACCTTTGC
TGATGCCTACTCTAATATGGGAAACACTCTAAAGGAGATGCAGGATGTTCAGGGAGCCTTGCAGTGTTAT
ACGCGTGCCATCCAAATTAATCCTGCATTTGCAGATGCACATAGCAATCTGGCTTCCATTCATAAGGATT
CAGGGAATATTCCAGAAGCCATAGCTTCTTACCGCACGGCTCTGAAACTTAAGCCTGATTTTCCTGATGC
TTATTGTAACTTGGCTCATTGCCTGCAGATTGTCTGTGATTGGACAGACTATGATGAGCGAATGAAGAAG
TTGGTCAGTATTGTGGCTGACCAGTTAGAGAAGAATAGGTTGCCTTCTGTGCATCCTCATCATAGTATGC
TATATCCTCTTTCTCATGGCTTCAGGAAGGCTATTGCTGAGAGGCACGGCAACCTGTGCTTAGATAAGAT
TAATGTTCTTCATAAACCACCATATGAACATCCAAAAGACTTGAAGCTCAGTGATGGTCGGCTGCGTGTA
GGATATGTGAGTTCCGACTTTGGGAATCATCCTACTTCTCACCTTATGCAGTCTATTCCAGGCATGCACA
ATCCTGATAAATTTGAGGTGTTCTGTTATGCCCTGAGCCCAGACGATGGCACAAACTTCCGAGTGAAGGT
GATGGCAGAAGCCAATCATTTCATTGATCTTTCTCAGATTCCATGCAATGGAAAAGCAGCTGATCGCATC
CATCAGGATGGAATTCATATCCTTGTAAATATGAATGGCTATACTAAGGGCGCTCGAAATGAGCTTTTTG
CTCTCAGGCCAGCTCCTATTCAGGCAATGTGGCTGGGATACCCTGGGACGAGTGGTGCGCTTTTCATGGA
TTATATTATCACTGATCAGGAAACTTCGCCAGCTGAAGTTGCTGAGCAGTATTCCGAGAAATTGGCTTAT
ATGCCCCACACTTTTTTTATTGGTGATCATGCTAATATGTTCCCTCACCTGAAGAAAAAAGCAGTCATCG
ATTTTAAGTCCAATGGGCACATTTATGACAATCGGATAGTTCTGAATGGCATCGACCTCAAAGCATTTCT
TGATAGTCTACCAGATGTGAAAATTGTCAAGATGAAGTGTCCTGATGGAGGAGACGATGCAGATAGCAGT
AACACAGCTCTTAATATGCCTGTTATTCCTATGAATACTATTGCAGAAGCAGTTATTGAAATGATTAACC
GAGGACAGATTCAAATAACAATTAATGGATTCAGTATTAGCAATGGACTGGCAACTACTCAGATCAACAA
TAAGGCTGCAACTGGAGAGGAGGTTCCCCGTACCATTATTGTAACCACCCGTTCTCAGTACGGGTTACCA
GAAGATGCCATCGTATACTGTAACTTTAATCAGTTGTATAAAATTGACCCTTCTACTTTGCAGATGTGGG
CAAACATTCTGAAGCGTGTTCCCAATAGTGTACTCTGGCTGTTGCGTTTTCCAGCAGTAGGAGAACCTAA
TATTCAACAGTATGCACAGAACATGGGCCTGCCCCAGAACCGTATCATTTTTTCACCTGTTGCTCCTAAA
GAGGAACACGTCAGGAGAGGCCAGCTGGCTGATGTCTGCTTGGACACTCCACTCTGTAATGGGCACACCA
CAGGGATGGATGTCCTCTGGGCAGGGACCCCCATGGTGACTATGCCAGGAGAGACTCTTGCTTCTCGAGT
TGCAGCATCCCAGCTCACTTGCTTAGGTTGTCTTGAGCTTATTGCTAAAAACAGACAAGAATATGAAGAC
ATAGCTGTGAAGCTGGGAACTGATCTAGAATACCTGAAGAAAGTTCGTGGCAAAGTCTGGAAGCAAAGAA
TATCTAGCCCTCTGTTCAACACCGAACAATACACAATGGAACTAGAGCGGCTCTATCTACAGATGTGGGA
GCATTATGCAGCCGGCAACAAACCTGACCACATGATTAAGCCTGTTGAAGTCACTGAGTCAGCATAAGGA
TCCACTAGTCCAGTGTGGTGGAATTCTGCAGATATCCAGCACAGTGGCGGCCGCTCGATCGAGTCTAGAG
GGCCCGTTTAAACCCGCTGATCAGCCTCGACTGTGCCTTCTAGTTGCCAGCCATCTGTTGTTTGCCCCTC
CCCCGTGCCTTCCTTGACCCTGGAAGGTGCCACTCCCACTGTCCTTTCCTAATAAAATGAGGAAATTGCA
TCGCATTGTCTGAGTAGGTGTCATTCTATTCTGGGGGGTGGGGTGGGGCAGGACAGCAAGGGGGAGGATT
GGGAAGACAATAGCAGGCATGCTGGGGATGCGGTGGGCTCTATGGCTTCTGAGGCGGAAAGAACCAGCTG
GGGCTCTAGGGGGTATCCCC
[124 nt withheld, positions 4431-4554]
C
[91 nt withheld, positions 4556-4646]
AGGGTGATGGTTCACGTACCTAGAAGTTCCTATTCCGAAGTTCCTATTCTCTAGAAAGTATAGGAACTTC
CTTGGCCAAAAAGCCTGAACTCACCGCGACGTCTGTCGAGAAGTTTCTGATCGAAAAGTTCGACAGCGTC
TCCGACCTGATGCAGCTCTCGGAGGGCGAAGAATCTCGTGCTTTCAGCTTCGATGTAGGAGGGCGTGGAT
ATGTCCTGCGGGTAAATAGCTGCGCCGATGGTTTCTACAAAGATCGTTATGTTTATCGGCACTTTGCATC
GGCCGCGCTCCCGATTCCGGAAGTGCTTGACATTGGGGAATTCAGCGAGAGCCTGACCTATTGCATCTCC
CGCCGTGCACAGGGTGTCACGTTGCAAGACCTGCCTGAAACCGAACTGCCCGCTGTTCTGCAGCCGGTCG
CGGAGGCCATGGATGCGATCGCTGCGGCCGATCTTAGCCAGACGAGCGGGTTCGGCCCATTCGGACCGCA
AGGAATCGGTCAATACACTACATGGCGTGATTTCATATGCGCGATTGCTGATCCCCATGTGTATCACTGG
CAAACTGTGATGGACGACACCGTCAGTGCGTCCGTCGCGCAGGCTCTCGATGAGCTGATGCTTTGGGCCG
AGGACTGCCCCGAAGTCCGGCACCTCGTGCACGCGGATTTCGGCTCCAACAATGTCCTGACGGACAATGG
CCGCATAACAGCGGTCATTGACTGGAGCGAGGCGATGTTCGGGGATTCCCAATACGAGGTCGCCAACATC
TTCTTCTGGAGGCCGTGGTTGGCTTGTATGGAGCAGCAGACGCGCTACTTCGAGCGGAGGCATCCGGAGC
TTGCAGGATCGCCGCGGCTCCGGGCGTATATGCTCCGCATTGGTCTTGACCAACTCTATCAGAGCTTGGT
TGACGGCAATTTCGATGATGCAGCTTGGGCGCAGGGTCGATGCGACGCAATCGTCCGATCCGGAGCCGGG
ACTGTCGGGCGTACACAAATCGCCCGCAGAAGCGCGGCCGTCTGGACCGATGGCTGTGTAGAAGTACTCG
CCGATAGTGGAAACCGACGCCCCAGCACTCGTCCGAGGGCAAAGGAATAGCACGTACTACGAGATTTCGA
TTCCACCGCCGCCTTCTATGAAAGGTTGGGCTTCGGAATCGTTTTCCGGGACGCCGGCTGGATGATCCTC
CAGCGCGGGGATCTCATGCTGGAGTTCTTCGCCCACCCCAACTTGTTTATTGCAGCTTATAATGGTTACA
AATAAAGCAATAGCATCACAAATTTCACAAATAAAGCATTTTTTTCACTGCATTCTAGTTGTGGTTTGTC
CAAACTCATCAATGTATCTTATCATGTCTGTATACCGTCGACCTCTAGCTAGAGCTTGGCGTAATCATGG
TCATAGCTGTTTCCTGTGTGAAATTGTTATCCGCTCACAATTCCACACAACATACGAGCCGGAAGCATAA
AGTGTAAAGCCTGGGGTGCCTAATGAGTGAGCTAACTCACATTAATTGCGTTGCGCTCACTGCCCGCTTT
CCAGTCGGGAAACCTGTCGTGCCAGCTGCATTAATGAATCGGCCAACGCGCGGGGAGAGGCGGTTTGCGT
ATTGGGCGCTCTTCCGCTTCCTCGCTCACTGACTCGCTGCGCTCGGTCGTTCGGCTGCGGCGAGCGGTAT
CAGCTCACTCAAAGGCGGTAATACGGTTATCCACAGAATCAGGGGATAACGCAGGAAAGAACATGTGAGC
AAAAGGCCAGCAAAAGGCCAGGAACCGTAAAAAGGCCGCGTTGCTGGCGTTTTTCCATAGGCTCCGCCCC
CCTGACGAGCATCACAAAAATCGACGCTCAAGTCAGAGGTGGCGAAACCCGACAGGACTATAAAGATACC
AGGCGTTTCCCCCTGGAAGCTCCCTCGTGCGCTCTCCTGTTCCGACCCTGCCGCTTACCGGATACCTGTC
CGCCTTTCTCCCTTCGGGAAGCGTGGCGCTTTCTCATAGCTCACGCTGTAGGTATCTCAGTTCGGTGTAG
GTCGTTCGCTCCAAGCTGGGCTGTGTGCACGAACCCCCCGTTCAGCCCGACCGCTGCGCCTTATCCGGTA
ACTATCGTCTTGAGTCCAACCCGGTAAGACACGACTTATCGCCACTGGCAGCAGCCACTGGTAACAGGAT
TAGCAGAGCGAGGTATGTAGGCGGTGCTACAGAGTTCTTGAAGTGGTGGCCTAACTACGGCTACACTAGA
AGAACAGTATTTGGTATCTGCGCTCTGCTGAAGCCAGTTACCTTCGGAAAAAGAGTTGGTAGCTCTTGAT
CCGGCAAACAAACCACCGCTGGTAGCGGTGGTTTTTTTGTTTGCAAGCAGCAGATTACGCGCAGAAAAAA
AGGATCTCAAGAAGATCCTTTGATCTTTTCTACGGGGTCTGACGCTCAGTGGAACGAAAACTCACGTTAA
GGGATTTTGGTCATGAGATTATCAAAAAGGATCTTCACCTAGATCCTTTTAAATTAAAAATGAAGTTTTA
AATCAATCTAAAGTATATATGAGTAAACTTGGTCTGACAGTTACCAATGCTTAATCAGTGAGGCACCTAT
CTCAGCGATCTGTCTATTTCGTTCATCCATAGTTGCCTGACTCCCCGTCGTGTAGATAACTACGATACGG
GAGGGCTTACCATCTGGCCCCAGTGCTGCAATGATACCGCGAGACCCACGCTCACCGGCTCCAGATTTAT
CAGCAATAAACCAGCCAGCCGGAAGGGCCGAGCGCAGAAGTGGTCCTGCAACTTTATCCGCCTCCATCCA
GTCTATTAATTGTTGCCGGGAAGCTAGAGTAAGTAGTTCGCCAGTTAATAGTTTGCGCAACGTTGTTGCC
ATTGCTACAGGCATCGTGGTGTCACGCTCGTCGTTTGGTATGGCTTCATTCAGCTCCGGTTCCCAACGAT
CAAGGCGAGTTACATGATCCCCCATGTTGTGCAAAAAAGCGGTTAGCTCCTTCGGTCCTCCGATCGTTGT
CAGAAGTAAGTTGGCCGCAGTGTTATCACTCATGGTTATGGCAGCACTGCATAATTCTCTTACTGTCATG
CCATCCGTAAGATGCTTTTCTGTGACTGGTGAGTACTCAACCAAGTCATTCTGAGAATAGTGTATGCGGC
GACCGAGTTGCTCTTGCCCGGCGTCAATACGGGATAATACCGCGCCACATAGCAGAACTTTAAAAGTGCT
CATCATTGGAAAACGTTCTTCGGGGCGAAAACTCTCAAGGATCTTACCGCTGTTGAGATCCAGTTCGATG
TAACCCACTCGTGCACCCAACTGATCTTCAGCATCTTTTACTTTCACCAGCGTTTCTGGGTGAGCAAAAA
CAGGAAGGCAAAATGCCGCAAAAAAGGGAATAAGGGCGACACGGAAATGTTGAATACTCATACTCTTCCT
TTTTCAATATTATTGAAGCATTTATCAGGGTTATTGTCTCATGAGCGGATACATATTTGAATGTATTTAG
AAAAATAAACAAATAGGGGTTCCGCGCACATTTCCCCGAAAAGTGCC
