>Addgene plasmid #29760 | pcDNA5FRT/Flag-OGT1 | addgene partial sequence | sequence record 93940 | CMV-F 5'-CGCAAATGGGCGGTAGGCGTG-3'
AGCAGAGCTCTCTGGCTAACTAGAGAACCCACTGCTTACTGGCTTATCGAAATTAATACGACTCACTATA
GGGAGACCCAAGCTGGCTAGCATGCCAGACTACAAGGACGATGATGACAAGCTCGACATGGCGTCTTCCG
TGGGCAACGTGGCCGACAGCACAGGGTTAGCTGAGTTGGCACATCGAGAATATCAGGCAGGAGATTTTGA
GGCAGCTGAGAGACACTGCATGCAGCTCTGGAGACAAGAGCCAGACAATACTGGTGTGCTTTTATTACTT
TCATCTATACACTTCCAGTGTCGAAGGCTGGACAGATCTGCTCACTTTAGCACTCTGGCAATTAAACAGA
ACCCCCTTCTGGCAGAAGCTTATTCGAATTTGGGGAATGTGTACAAGGAAAGAGGGCAGTTGCAGGAGGC
AATTGAGCATTATCGACATGCATTGCGTCTCAAACCTGATTTCATCGATGGTTATATTAACCTGGCAGCC
GCCTTGGTAGCAGCGGGTGACATGGAAGGGGCAGTACAAGCTTACGTCTCTGCTCTTCAGTACAATCCTG
ATTTGTACTGTGTTCGCAGTGACCTGGGGAACCTGCTCAAAGCCCTGGGTCGCTTGGAAGAAGCCAAGGC
ATGTTATTTGAAAGCAATTGAGACGCAACCGAACTTTGCAGTAGCTTGGAGTAATCTTGGCTGTGTTTTC
AATGCACAAGGGGAAATTTGGCTTGCAATTCATCACTTTGAAAAGGCTGTCACCCTTGACCCAAACTTTC
TGGATGCTTATATCAATTTAGGAAATGTCTTGAAAGAGGCACGCATTTTTGACAGAGCTGTGGCAGCTTA
TCTTCGTGCCCTAAGTTTGAGTCCAAATCACGCAGTGGTGCACGGCAACCTGGCTTGTGTATACTATGAG
CAAGGCCTGATAGATCTGGCAATAGACACCTACAGGCGGGCTATCGAACTACAACCACATTTCCCTGATG
CTTACTGCAACCTAGCCAATGCTCTCAAAGAGAAGGGCAGTGTTGCTGAAGCAGAAGATTGTTATAATAC
AGCTCTCCGTCTG
