>Addgene plasmid #29760 | pcDNA5FRT/Flag-OGT1 | addgene partial sequence | sequence record 93948 | hOGT-F5 5'-GCAGTATTCCGAGAAATTGGCTTATATGCC-3'
GATCATGCTAATATGTTCCCTCACCTGAAGAAAAAAGCAGTCATCGATTTTAAGTCCAATGGGCACATTT
ATGACAATCGGATAGTTCTGAATGGCATCGACCTCAAAGCATTTCTTGATAGTCTACCAGATGTGAAAAT
TGTCAAGATGAAGTGTCCTGATGGAGGAGACGATGCAGATAGCAGTAACACAGCTCTTAATATGCCTGTT
ATTCCTATGAATACTATTGCAGAAGCAGTTATTGAAATGATTAACCGAGGACAGATTCAAATAACAATTA
ATGGATTCAGTATTAGCAATGGACTGGCAACTACTCAGATCAACAATAAGGCTGCAACTGGAGAGGAGGT
TCCCCGTACCATTATTGTAACCACCCGTTCTCAGTACGGGTTACCAGAAGATGCCATCGTATACTGTAAC
TTTAATCAGTTGTATAAAATTGACCCTTCTACTTTGCAGATGTGGGCAAACATTCTGAAGCGTGTTCCCA
ATAGTGTACTCTGGCTGTTGCGTTTTCCAGCAGTAGGAGAACCTAATATTCAACAGTATGCACAGAACAT
GGGCCTGCCCCAGAACCGTATCATTTTTTCACCTGTTGCTCCTAAAGAGGAACACGTCAGGAGAGGCCAG
CTGGCTGATGTCTGCTTGGACACTCCACTCTGTAATGGGCACACCACAGGGATGGATGTCCTCTGGGCAG
GGACCCCCATGGTGACTATGCCAGGAGAGACTCTTGCTTCTCGAGTTGCAGCATCCCAGCTCACTTGCTT
AGGTTGTCTTGAGCTTATTGCTAAAAACAGACAAGAATATGAAGACATAGCTGTGAAGCTGGGAACTGAT
CTAGAATACCTGAAGAAAGTTCGTGGCAAAGTCTGGAAGCAAAGAATATCTAGCCCTCTGTTCAACACCG
AACAATACACAATGGAACTAGAGCGGCTCTATCTACAGATGTGGGAGCATTATGCAGCCGGCAACAAACC
TGACCACATGATTAAGCCTGTTGAAGTC
