>Addgene plasmid #29760 | pcDNA5FRT/Flag-OGT1 | addgene partial sequence | sequence record 93954 | BGH-rev 5'-TAGAAGGCACAGTCGAGG-3'
TCGAGCGGCCGCCACTGTGCTGGATATCTGCAGAATTCCACCACACTGGACTAGTGGATCCTTATGCTGA
CTCAGTGACTTCAACAGGCTTAATCATGTGGTCAGGTTTGTTGCCGGCTGCATAATGCTCCCACATCTGT
AGATAGAGCCGCTCTAGTTCCATTGTGTATTGTTCGGTGTTGAACAGAGGGCTAGATATTCTTTGCTTCC
AGACTTTGCCACGAACTTTCTTCAGGTATTCTAGATCAGTTCCCAGCTTCACAGCTATGTCTTCATATTC
TTGTCTGTTTTTAGCAATAAGCTCAAGACAACCTAAGCAAGTGAGCTGGGATGCTGCAACTCGAGAAGCA
AGAGTCTCTCCTGGCATAGTCACCATGGGGGTCCCTGCCCAGAGGACATCCATCCCTGTGGTGTGCCCAT
TACAGAGTGGAGTGTCCAAGCAGACATCAGCCAGCTGGCCTCTCCTGACGTGTTCCTCTTTAGGAGCAAC
AGGTGAAAAAATGATACGGTTCTGGGGCAGGCCCATGTTCTGTGCATACTGTTGAATATTAGGTTCTCCT
ACTGCTGGAAAACGCAACAGCCAGAGTACACTATTGGGAACACGCTTCAGAATGTTTGCCCACATCTGCA
AAGTAGAAGGGTCAATTTTATACAACTGATTAAAGTTACAGTATACGATGGCATCTTCTGGTAACCCGTA
CTGAGAACGGGTGGTTACAATAATGGTACGGGGAACCTCCTCTCCAGTTGCAGCCTTATTGTTGATCTGA
GTAGTTGCCAGTCCATTGCTAATACTGAATCCATTAATTGTTATTTGAATCTGTCCTCGGTTAATCATTT
CAATAACTGCTTCTGCAATAGTATTCATAGGAATAACAGGCATATTAAGAGCTGTGTTACTGCTATCTGC
ATCGTCTCCTCCATCAGGACACTTCATCTTGACAATTTTCACATCTGGTAGACTATCAAGAAATGCTTTG
AGGTCGATGCCATTCAGAACTATCCGATTGTCATAAATG
